>Addgene plasmid #116901 | pFGL1260R | depositor partial sequence | sequence record 226536 | TubA promoter
CTCGAGGCCGCCGGTGTAATTCATGGTGACTTTGAAAAGACTTTTATCCAGTGTATCGTGTACAATTACA
ATGTACTCAAGGAGCTGGGTGATGAGGCAGAGGTCAAGGCCAAGGGCAAGGTCATGACAAAAGGCAAAGA
CTACGTTGTAGAGGATGGAGACATCCTACTGATCAAGGCCGGTGCCGCCAAGGGCTGATAGTCTTATTGG
AGGCGCTTTTTAGCATTGAAGTCTAGCCTTTGCCAGAATTTGGATGTGACTACCTTAGCTAGCCTAGACG
CTAATAGCGATTACGATGAAATGGGTTGATGGAGACCCTGGGAGATCACTCAACTACCGGAATTGACAAG
TGCCTAGGAAATGAATACCCAATACGCGAGTGCCCATAGCTTCGTATGAGAAGGATACCCCCTGAGCCTG
AGGCACCGTGAATTTGTCGGCAAACCCACCACCCACTTCTCTGCACTGCAGGCTGGCTGTCCTATCCCAC
AAAGTTCAAAGAAGACGACGAAGGGTTGAGGTTTCCAGATAAGGTAGAGAGATGAACCGAGCCGTGGTGG
ACCTGGAGGCCTGGACGAGCCACCGTTGGATGGGACGTCGTTACAGGGTATCAGCCTGCATCAGCTACCC
CTGAATCGTAGACCAATTAAATGCTTTGCCCACGATGGGGAATTCCACCAGTACGTGAACTGTCGAGCGG
TGAGGCAAGAGCAAGAGCTAGGTCTCTGTTAGACAAGAAGTACCTCCACTGCGAAACGGCAAAGTAAATT
ACATTGACAGTAACATTGAGCCTGCGGGGGGGGGGGGGGGGGACGCTGCCCCTCCTTTCCCAGTGAGCCC
ACAAATTGATTGCCGGCAACAGCCTCTCCTACTCGACGAGACACACAAATCCCCAATCCGACTGCGAACA
GCATCCCAGTTCTGCCGTTTCCTCCATAGTTATCTAAAGCAAATCACCAGTTGCTCTTCTCTTTTGGACT
TCTTACTCTGCGCTGAGCGTAGCATTGAATCCAAAATCATCAACTGAGAAAAGTGCCTAGAATCCACAAT
GGGTACC
