[The description below was written by a language model from this plasmid's Addgene catalogue record.]
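Description:
pFGL1260R is a fungal expression plasmid for the rice blast fungus Magnaporthe oryzae, built on the pFGL1259R backbone (about 11.1 kb) to give a total size of roughly 14.7 kb. It is maintained in E. coli as a high-copy plasmid under kanamycin selection. Fungal transformants are selected by resistance to sulfonylurea (chlorimuron ethyl). The record does not name the origin of replication, the resistance gene that confers sulfonylurea tolerance, or the route by which the DNA is delivered into or integrated in the fungus, and no feature table is available to resolve these points.

The payload is an mCherry:TubA fusion that serves as a fluorescent tubulin marker. Two M. oryzae fragments were cloned by restriction digestion. A TubA promoter fragment of about 1.06 kb was inserted between XhoI and KpnI sites, and a fragment of about 2.56 kb carrying the TubA open reading frame with its 3′ UTR was inserted between BamHI and XbaI sites. All four sites are retained. This layout, together with the fusion name, suggests that the mCherry coding sequence already sits in the parent backbone between the two cloning positions. The red fluorescent protein would then be joined to the amino-terminal end of TubA, with the fusion driven by the native promoter and terminated by the gene's own 3′ region, although the record does not state this explicitly. Native regulatory sequences would be expected to keep expression close to endogenous levels. The construct was deposited with a study of centromere dynamics and identity in the blast fungus, where labelled tubulin would allow microtubules and the spindle to be followed in live cells.
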