Addgene plasmid #116901: pFGL1260R
Purpose: mCherry:TubA (tubulin marker)
Depositing lab: Naweed Naqvi. Depositing organization: Temasek Life Sciences Laboratory. Publication: Cellular Dynamics and Genomic Identity of Centromeres in Cereal Blast Fungus. Yadav V, Yang F, Reza MH, Liu S, Valent B, Sanyal K, Naqvi NI. MBio. 2019 Jul 30;10(4). pii: mBio.01581-19. doi: 10.1128/mBio.01581-19. PubMed 31363034.
Backbone
  Vector backbone: pFGL1259R
  Backbone manufacturer: Naweed Lab
  Backbone size w/o insert (bp): 11085
  Total vector size (bp): 14657
  Modifications to backbone: mCherry:TubA
  Vector type: Fungal expression (in Magnaporthe oryzae)
  Selectable markers: Sulfonylurea (Chlorimuron ethyl)
Growth in bacteria
  Bacterial resistance: Kanamycin, 50 μg/mL
  Growth temperature: 37°C
  Growth strain: DH5alpha
  Copy number: High Copy
Gene/Insert 1
  Gene/Insert name: TubA promoter
  Species: Magnaporthe oryzae
  Insert size (bp): 1057
  Cloning method: Restriction Enzyme; 5′ cloning site Xho I (not destroyed); 3′ cloning site Kpn I (not destroyed)
  Sequencing primers: 5′ GCACTCGAGGCCGCCGGTGTAATTCATGGTGACT; 3′ CTCGGTACCCATTGTGGATTCTAGGCACTTTTCTCAG
Gene/Insert 2
  Gene/Insert name: TubA (ORF+3'UTR)
  Species: Magnaporthe oryzae
  Insert size (bp): 2556
  Cloning method: Restriction Enzyme; 5′ cloning site BamH I (not destroyed); 3′ cloning site Xba I (not destroyed)
  Sequencing primers: 5′ TCCGGATCCAAAGGCGAGGTAGGTGATGCTT; 3′ GCGCTCTAGAGGGTGAAACCAAGTATGT
Terms and licenses: Academic/Nonprofit Terms; Industry Terms: Not Available to Industry
How to cite: pFGL1260R was a gift from Naweed Naqvi (Addgene plasmid # 116901 ; http://n2t.net/addgene:116901 ; RRID:Addgene_116901)
